Addgene plasmid #224703: pcDNA3.1-GSDMD_Q29A_H270A
Purpose: Expression of mutant Gasdermin D_Q29A_H270A (GSDMD_Q29A_H270A) in transfected mammalian cell lines
Depositing lab: Christopher Overall. Depositing organization: University of British Columbia. Publication: SARS-CoV-2 3CL(pro) (main protease) regulates caspase activation of gasdermin-D/E pores leading to secretion and extracellular activity of 3CL(pro). Grin PM, Baid K, de Jesus HCR, Kozarac N, Bell PA, Jiang SZ, Kappelhoff R, Butler GS, Leborgne NGF, Pan C, Pablos I, Machado Y, Vederas JC, Kim H, Benarafa C, Banerjee A, Overall CM. Cell Rep. 2024 Dec 24;43(12):115080. doi: 10.1016/j.celrep.2024.115080. Epub 2024 Dec 12. PubMed 39673710.
Backbone
  Vector backbone: pcDNA3.1
  Backbone size w/o insert (bp): 5393
  Total vector size (bp): 6845
  Vector type: Mammalian Expression
  Selectable markers: Neomycin (select with G418)
Growth in bacteria
  Bacterial resistance: Ampicillin, 100 μg/mL
  Growth temperature: 37°C
  Growth strain: DH5alpha
  Growth instructions: E. coli Top10 can also be used
  Copy number: High Copy
Gene/Insert
  Gene/Insert name: GSDMD_Q29A_H270A
  Species: H. sapiens (human)
  Insert size (bp): 1452
  Mutation: Q29A and H270A
  GenBank ID: NM_024736.7
  Entrez Gene: GSDMD (a.k.a. DF5L, DFNA5L, FKSG10, GSDMDC1)
  Promoter: CMV
  Tag / fusion protein: FLAG (C terminal on insert)
  Cloning method: Gene Synthesis
  Sequencing primers: 5′ TAATACGACTCACTATAGGG; 3′ GCTAGTTATTGCTCAGCGG
Resource information
  A portion of this plasmid was derived from a plasmid made by: Genscript
Terms and licenses: Academic/Nonprofit Terms; Industry Terms
Depositor comments: Genscript used their original construct OHu03821D (NM_024736.7) to clone our customized construct. Cloning method: CloneEZ; Vector: pcDNA3.1+/C-(K)DYK. The insert has two mutations changing codons for amino acid Q29 to A29 and H270 to A270 of Gasdermin-D (GSDMD).
How to cite: pcDNA3.1-GSDMD_Q29A_H270A was a gift from Christopher Overall (Addgene plasmid # 224703 ; http://n2t.net/addgene:224703 ; RRID:Addgene_224703)
