[The description below was written by a language model from this plasmid's Addgene catalogue record and pLannotate feature annotations shown in this document.]
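Description:
pcDNA3.1-GSDMD_Q29A_H270A is a 6,845 bp mammalian expression plasmid built on the pcDNA3.1 backbone (the depositor specifies the pcDNA3.1+/C-(K)DYK variant) for producing a double-mutant human gasdermin D in transfected cell lines. It is maintained in E. coli as a high-copy plasmid through a ColE1/pUC-type origin and is selected with ampicillin via the β-lactamase gene and its own promoter. An f1 origin is also present. For mammalian cells, a neomycin phosphotransferase gene driven by the SV40 enhancer/early promoter and terminated by the SV40 poly(A) signal allows G418 selection of stable transfectants.

The payload is a 1,452 bp synthesized human GSDMD coding sequence, derived from a commercial cDNA clone of the reference transcript, in which the codons for Q29 and H270 are both changed to alanine. It is transcribed from the human CMV immediate-early enhancer and promoter and terminated by the bovine growth hormone polyadenylation signal. A T7 promoter lies between the CMV promoter and the insert, which could support in vitro transcription and provides a sequencing primer site. The open reading frame is fused at its C terminus to a FLAG (DYK) epitope for detection or immunoprecipitation. The feature table labels this as a fragment of 3xFLAG, but its short length fits the single tag in the catalogue entry. Several other short hits, including fragments of an HIV-1 LTR, ble and lacI, look like annotation matches to backbone sequence rather than functional parts.

The record does not state why these two residues were chosen. The associated publication concerns regulation of gasdermin D/E pore activation by the SARS-CoV-2 3CL main protease and caspases, so the plasmid was presumably made to compare this mutant with wild-type GSDMD in that context.
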