Features (pLannotate 1.2.2; 21 found; start..end, strand, type, name):
     28..80      -  misc_feature   bom (fragment): basis of mobility region from pBR322
    235..614     +  enhancer       CMV enhancer: human cytomegalovirus immediate early enhancer
    615..818     +  promoter       CMV promoter: human cytomegalovirus (CMV) immediate early promoter
    814..847     +  LTR            5' LTR (truncated) (fragment): truncated 5' long terminal repeat (LTR) from HIV-1
    863..881     +  promoter       T7 promoter: promoter for bacteriophage T7 RNA polymerase
    941..2392    +  CDS            GSDMD: GSDMD_HUMAN - Also known as DFNA5L From Homo sapiens (Human).
   2392..2416    +  CDS            3xFLAG (fragment): three tandem FLAG® epitope tags
   2442..2666    +  polyA_signal   bGH poly(A) signal: bovine growth hormone polyadenylation signal
   2670..2691    +  promoter       SV40 promoter (fragment): SV40 enhancer and early promoter
   2712..3140    +  rep_origin     f1 ori (sequence partly withheld): f1 bacteriophage origin of replication; arrow indicates direction of (+) strand synthesis
   3154..3483    +  promoter       SV40 promoter: SV40 enhancer and early promoter
   3550..4341    +  CDS            neo: KKA2_KLEPN - Also known as kan, nptII. Experimental evidence at protein level: Swiss-Prot protein existence level 1. Resistance to kanamycin, neomycin, paromomycin, ribostamycin, butirosin and gentamicin B. From Klebsiella pneumoniae.
   4365..4523    +  CDS            ble (fragment): BLE_KLEPN - Experimental evidence at protein level: Swiss-Prot protein existence level 1. Binding protein with a strong affinity to the bleomycin family of antibiotics. Binds to CL990; an antimitotic-antibiotic compound. From Klebsiella pneumoniae.
   4518..4639    +  polyA_signal   SV40 poly(A) signal: SV40 polyadenylation signal
   4712..4728    -  protein_bind   lac operator: The lac repressor binds to the lac operator to inhibit transcription in E. coli. This inhibition can be relieved by adding lactose or isopropyl-β-D-thiogalactopyranoside (IPTG). lac repressor encoded by lacI
   4736..4766    -  promoter       lac promoter: promoter for the E. coli lac operon
   4781..4802    -  protein_bind   CAP binding site: CAP binding activates transcription in the presence of cAMP. E. coli catabolite activator protein
   4815..4907    -  CDS            lacI (fragment): lac repressor; lacI; The lac repressor binds to the lac operator to inhibit transcription in E. coli. This inhibition can be relieved by adding lactose or isopropyl-β-D-thiogalactopyranoside (IPTG).
   5090..5678    -  rep_origin     ori: high-copy-number ColE1/pMB1/pBR322/pUC origin of replication
   5849..6709    -  CDS            AmpR: β-lactamase; bla; confers resistance to ampicillin, carbenicillin, and related antibiotics
   6710..6814    -  promoter       AmpR promoter: bla
>Addgene plasmid #224703 | pcDNA3.1-GSDMD_Q29A_H270A | addgene full sequence | sequence record 444268 | Addgene NGS Result
GACGGATCGGGAGATCTCCCGATCCCCTATGGTGCACTCTCAGTACAATCTGCTCTGATGCCGCATAGTT
AAGCCAGTATCTGCTCCCTGCTTGTGTGTTGGAGGTCGCTGAGTAGTGCGCGAGCAAAATTTAAGCTACA
ACAAGGCAAGGCTTGACCGACAATTGCATGAAGAATCTGCTTAGGGTTAGGCGTTTTGCGCTGCTTCGCG
ATGTACGGGCCAGATATACGCGTTGACATTGATTATTGACTAGTTATTAATAGTAATCAATTACGGGGTC
ATTAGTTCATAGCCCATATATGGAGTTCCGCGTTACATAACTTACGGTAAATGGCCCGCCTGGCTGACCG
CCCAACGACCCCCGCCCATTGACGTCAATAATGACGTATGTTCCCATAGTAACGCCAATAGGGACTTTCC
ATTGACGTCAATGGGTGGAGTATTTACGGTAAACTGCCCACTTGGCAGTACATCAAGTGTATCATATGCC
AAGTACGCCCCCTATTGACGTCAATGACGGTAAATGGCCCGCCTGGCATTATGCCCAGTACATGACCTTA
TGGGACTTTCCTACTTGGCAGTACATCTACGTATTAGTCATCGCTATTACCATGGTGATGCGGTTTTGGC
AGTACATCAATGGGCGTGGATAGCGGTTTGACTCACGGGGATTTCCAAGTCTCCACCCCATTGACGTCAA
TGGGAGTTTGTTTTGGCACCAAAATCAACGGGACTTTCCAAAATGTCGTAACAACTCCGCCCCATTGACG
CAAATGGGCGGTAGGCGTGTACGGTGGGAGGTCTATATAAGCAGAGCTCTCTGGCTAACTAGAGAACCCA
CTGCTTACTGGCTTATCGAAATTAATACGACTCACTATAGGGAGACCCAAGCTGGCTAGCGTTTAAACTT
AAGCTTGGTACCGAGCTCGGATCCGCCACCATGGGGTCGGCCTTTGAGCGGGTAGTCCGGAGAGTGGTCC
AGGAGCTGGACCATGGTGGGGAGTTCATCCCTGTGACCAGCCTGGCGAGCTCCACTGGCTTCCAGCCCTA
CTGCCTGGTGGTTAGGAAGCCCTCAAGCTCATGGTTCTGGAAACCCCGTTATAAGTGTGTCAACCTGTCT
ATCAAGGACATCCTGGAGCCGGATGCCGCGGAACCAGACGTGCAGCGTGGCAGGAGCTTCCACTTCTACG
ATGCCATGGATGGGCAGATACAGGGCAGCGTGGAGCTGGCAGCCCCAGGACAGGCAAAGATCGCAGGCGG
GGCCGCGGTGTCTGACAGCTCCAGCACCTCAATGAATGTGTACTCGCTGAGTGTGGACCCTAACACCTGG
CAGACTCTGCTCCATGAGAGGCACCTGCGGCAGCCAGAACACAAAGTCCTGCAGCAGCTGCGCAGCCGCG
GGGACAACGTGTACGTGGTGACTGAGGTGCTGCAGACACAGAAGGAGGTGGAAGTCACGCGCACCCACAA
GCGGGAGGGCTCGGGCCGGTTTTCCCTGCCCGGAGCCACGTGCTTGCAGGGTGAGGGCCAGGGCCATCTG
AGCCAGAAGAAGACGGTCACCATCCCCTCAGGCAGCACCCTCGCATTCCGGGTGGCCCAGCTGGTTATTG
ACTCTGACTTGGACGTCCTTCTCTTCCCGGATAAGAAGCAGAGGACCTTCCAGCCACCCGCGACAGGCCA
CAAGCGTTCCACGAGCGAAGGCGCCTGGCCACAGCTGCCCTCTGGCCTCTCCATGATGAGGTGCCTCGCC
AACTTCCTGACAGATGGGGTCCCTGCGGAGGGGGCGTTCACTGAAGACTTCCAGGGCCTACGGGCAGAGG
TGGAGACCATCTCCAAGGAACTGGAGCTTTTGGACAGAGAGCTGTGCCAGCTGCTGCTGGAGGGCCTGGA
GGGGGTGCTGCGGGACCAGCTGGCCCTGCGAGCCTTGGAGGAGGCGCTGGAGCAGGGCCAGAGCCTTGGG
CCGGTGGAGCCCCTGGACGGTCCAGCAGGTGCTGTCCTGGAGTGCCTGGTGTTGTCCTCCGGAATGCTGG
TGCCGGAACTCGCTATCCCTGTTGTCTACCTGCTGGGGGCACTGACCATGCTGAGTGAAACGCAGCACAA
GCTGCTGGCGGAGGCGCTGGAGTCGCAGACCCTGTTGGGGCCGCTCGAGCTGGTGGGCAGCCTCTTGGAG
CAGAGTGCCCCGTGGCAGGAGCGCAGCACCATGTCCCTGCCCCCCGGGCTCCTGGGGAACAGCTGGGGCG
AAGGAGCACCGGCCTGGGTCTTGCTGGACGAGTGTGGCCTAGAGCTGGGGGAGGACACTCCCCACGTGTG
CTGGGAGCCGCAGGCCCAGGGCCGCATGTGTGCACTCTACGCCTCCCTGGCACTGCTATCAGGACTGAGC
CAGGAGCCCCACGATTACAAGGATGACGACGATAAGTGATAAACCCGCTGATCAGCCTCGACTGTGCCTT
CTAGTTGCCAGCCATCTGTTGTTTGCCCCTCCCCCGTGCCTTCCTTGACCCTGGAAGGTGCCACTCCCAC
TGTCCTTTCCTAATAAAATGAGGAAATTGCATCGCATTGTCTGAGTAGGTGTCATTCTATTCTGGGGGGT
GGGGTGGGGCAGGACAGCAAGGGGGAGGATTGGGAAGACAATAGCAGGCATGCTGGGGATGCGGTGGGCT
CTATGGCTTCTGAGGCGGAAAGAACCAGCTGGGGCTCTAGGGGGTATCCCC
[124 nt withheld, positions 2712-2835]
C
[91 nt withheld, positions 2837-2927]
A
[49 nt withheld, positions 2929-2977]
CCTTTGACGTTGGAGTCCACGTTCTTT
[37 nt withheld, positions 3005-3041]
ACCCTATCTCGGTCTATTCTTTTGATTTATAAGGGATTTTGCCGATTTCGGCCTATTGGTTAAAAAATGA
GCTGATTTAACAAAAATTTAACGCGAATTAATTCTGTGGAATGTGTGTCAGTTAGGGTGTGGAAAGTCCC
CAGGCTCCCCAGCAGGCAGAAGTATGCAAAGCATGCATCTCAATTAGTCAGCAACCAGGTGTGGAAAGTC
CCCAGGCTCCCCAGCAGGCAGAAGTATGCAAAGCATGCATCTCAATTAGTCAGCAACCATAGTCCCGCCC
CTAACTCCGCCCATCCCGCCCCTAACTCCGCCCAGTTCCGCCCATTCTCCGCCCCATGGCTGACTAATTT
TTTTTATTTATGCAGAGGCCGAGGCCGCCTCTGCCTCTGAGCTATTCCAGAAGTAGTGAGGAGGCTTTTT
TGGAGGCCTAGGCTTTTGCAAAAAGCTCCCGGGAGCTTGTATATCCATTTTCGGATCTGATCAAGAGACA
GGATGAGGATCGTTTCGCATGATTGAACAAGATGGATTGCACGCAGGTTCTCCGGCCGCTTGGGTGGAGA
GGCTATTCGGCTATGACTGGGCACAACAGACAATCGGCTGCTCTGATGCCGCCGTGTTCCGGCTGTCAGC
GCAGGGGCGCCCGGTTCTTTTTGTCAAGACCGACCTGTCCGGTGCCCTGAATGAACTGCAGGACGAGGCA
GCGCGGCTATCGTGGCTGGCCACGACGGGCGTTCCTTGCGCAGCTGTGCTCGACGTTGTCACTGAAGCGG
GAAGGGACTGGCTGCTATTGGGCGAAGTGCCGGGGCAGGATCTCCTGTCATCTCACCTTGCTCCTGCCGA
GAAAGTATCCATCATGGCTGATGCAATGCGGCGGCTGCATACGCTTGATCCGGCTACCTGCCCATTCGAC
CACCAAGCGAAACATCGCATCGAGCGAGCACGTACTCGGATGGAAGCCGGTCTTGTCGATCAGGATGATC
TGGACGAAGAGCATCAGGGGCTCGCGCCAGCCGAACTGTTCGCCAGGCTCAAGGCGCGCATGCCCGACGG
CGAGGATCTCGTCGTGACCCATGGCGATGCCTGCTTGCCGAATATCATGGTGGAAAATGGCCGCTTTTCT
GGATTCATCGACTGTGGCCGGCTGGGTGTGGCGGACCGCTATCAGGACATAGCGTTGGCTACCCGTGATA
TTGCTGAAGAGCTTGGCGGCGAATGGGCTGACCGCTTCCTCGTGCTTTACGGTATCGCCGCTCCCGATTC
GCAGCGCATCGCCTTCTATCGCCTTCTTGACGAGTTCTTCTGAGCGGGACTCTGGGGTTCGAAATGACCG
ACCAAGCGACGCCCAACCTGCCATCACGAGATTTCGATTCCACCGCCGCCTTCTATGAAAGGTTGGGCTT
CGGAATCGTTTTCCGGGACGCCGGCTGGATGATCCTCCAGCGCGGGGATCTCATGCTGGAGTTCTTCGCC
CACCCCAACTTGTTTATTGCAGCTTATAATGGTTACAAATAAAGCAATAGCATCACAAATTTCACAAATA
AAGCATTTTTTTCACTGCATTCTAGTTGTGGTTTGTCCAAACTCATCAATGTATCTTATCATGTCTGTAT
ACCGTCGACCTCTAGCTAGAGCTTGGCGTAATCATGGTCATAGCTGTTTCCTGTGTGAAATTGTTATCCG
CTCACAATTCCACACAACATACGAGCCGGAAGCATAAAGTGTAAAGCCTGGGGTGCCTAATGAGTGAGCT
AACTCACATTAATTGCGTTGCGCTCACTGCCCGCTTTCCAGTCGGGAAACCTGTCGTGCCAGCTGCATTA
ATGAATCGGCCAACGCGCGGGGAGAGGCGGTTTGCGTATTGGGCGCTCTTCCGCTTCCTCGCTCACTGAC
TCGCTGCGCTCGGTCGTTCGGCTGCGGCGAGCGGTATCAGCTCACTCAAAGGCGGTAATACGGTTATCCA
CAGAATCAGGGGATAACGCAGGAAAGAACATGTGAGCAAAAGGCCAGCAAAAGGCCAGGAACCGTAAAAA
GGCCGCGTTGCTGGCGTTTTTCCATAGGCTCCGCCCCCCTGACGAGCATCACAAAAATCGACGCTCAAGT
CAGAGGTGGCGAAACCCGACAGGACTATAAAGATACCAGGCGTTTCCCCCTGGAAGCTCCCTCGTGCGCT
CTCCTGTTCCGACCCTGCCGCTTACCGGATACCTGTCCGCCTTTCTCCCTTCGGGAAGCGTGGCGCTTTC
TCATAGCTCACGCTGTAGGTATCTCAGTTCGGTGTAGGTCGTTCGCTCCAAGCTGGGCTGTGTGCACGAA
CCCCCCGTTCAGCCCGACCGCTGCGCCTTATCCGGTAACTATCGTCTTGAGTCCAACCCGGTAAGACACG
ACTTATCGCCACTGGCAGCAGCCACTGGTAACAGGATTAGCAGAGCGAGGTATGTAGGCGGTGCTACAGA
GTTCTTGAAGTGGTGGCCTAACTACGGCTACACTAGAAGAACAGTATTTGGTATCTGCGCTCTGCTGAAG
CCAGTTACCTTCGGAAAAAGAGTTGGTAGCTCTTGATCCGGCAAACAAACCACCGCTGGTAGCGGTGGTT
TTTTTGTTTGCAAGCAGCAGATTACGCGCAGAAAAAAAGGATCTCAAGAAGATCCTTTGATCTTTTCTAC
GGGGTCTGACGCTCAGTGGAACGAAAACTCACGTTAAGGGATTTTGGTCATGAGATTATCAAAAAGGATC
TTCACCTAGATCCTTTTAAATTAAAAATGAAGTTTTAAATCAATCTAAAGTATATATGAGTAAACTTGGT
CTGACAGTTACCAATGCTTAATCAGTGAGGCACCTATCTCAGCGATCTGTCTATTTCGTTCATCCATAGT
TGCCTGACTCCCCGTCGTGTAGATAACTACGATACGGGAGGGCTTACCATCTGGCCCCAGTGCTGCAATG
ATACCGCGAGACCCACGCTCACCGGCTCCAGATTTATCAGCAATAAACCAGCCAGCCGGAAGGGCCGAGC
GCAGAAGTGGTCCTGCAACTTTATCCGCCTCCATCCAGTCTATTAATTGTTGCCGGGAAGCTAGAGTAAG
TAGTTCGCCAGTTAATAGTTTGCGCAACGTTGTTGCCATTGCTACAGGCATCGTGGTGTCACGCTCGTCG
TTTGGTATGGCTTCATTCAGCTCCGGTTCCCAACGATCAAGGCGAGTTACATGATCCCCCATGTTGTGCA
AAAAAGCGGTTAGCTCCTTCGGTCCTCCGATCGTTGTCAGAAGTAAGTTGGCCGCAGTGTTATCACTCAT
GGTTATGGCAGCACTGCATAATTCTCTTACTGTCATGCCATCCGTAAGATGCTTTTCTGTGACTGGTGAG
TACTCAACCAAGTCATTCTGAGAATAGTGTATGCGGCGACCGAGTTGCTCTTGCCCGGCGTCAATACGGG
ATAATACCGCGCCACATAGCAGAACTTTAAAAGTGCTCATCATTGGAAAACGTTCTTCGGGGCGAAAACT
CTCAAGGATCTTACCGCTGTTGAGATCCAGTTCGATGTAACCCACTCGTGCACCCAACTGATCTTCAGCA
TCTTTTACTTTCACCAGCGTTTCTGGGTGAGCAAAAACAGGAAGGCAAAATGCCGCAAAAAAGGGAATAA
GGGCGACACGGAAATGTTGAATACTCATACTCTTCCTTTTTCAATATTATTGAAGCATTTATCAGGGTTA
TTGTCTCATGAGCGGATACATATTTGAATGTATTTAGAAAAATAAACAAATAGGGGTTCCGCGCACATTT
CCCCGAAAAGTGCCACCTGACGTC
